>Addgene plasmid #49204 | pC1-FGB (FlincG2) | depositor full sequence | sequence record 72719 | FlincG2
TAGTTATTAATAGTAATCAATTACGGGGTCATTAGTTCATAGCCCATATATGGAGTTCCGCGTTACATAA
CTTACGGTAAATGGCCCGCCTGGCTGACCGCCCAACGACCCCCGCCCATTGACGTCAATAATGACGTATG
TTCCCATAGTAACGCCAATAGGGACTTTCCATTGACGTCAATGGGTGGAGTATTTACGGTAAACTGCCCA
CTTGGCAGTACATCAAGTGTATCATATGCCAAGTACGCCCCCTATTGACGTCAATGACGGTAAATGGCCC
GCCTGGCATTATGCCCAGTACATGACCTTATGGGACTTTCCTACTTGGCAGTACATCTACGTATTAGTCA
TCGCTATTACCATGGTGATGCGGTTTTGGCAGTACATCAATGGGCGTGGATAGCGGTTTGACTCACGGGG
ATTTCCAAGTCTCCACCCCATTGACGTCAATGGGAGTTTGTTTTGGCACCAAAATCAACGGGACTTTCCA
AAATGTCGTAACAACTCCGCCCCATTGACGCAAATGGGCGGTAGGCGTGTACGGTGGGAGGTCTATATAA
GCAGAGCTGGTTTAGTGAACCGTCAGATCCGCTAGCGACTGGATCCGGACCATGGCACTCCGACAGGCAT
TCCGGAAGTTCACCAAATCCGAAAGGTCCAAGGATCTCATAAAGGAGGCCATCCTTGACAATGACTTTAT
GAAGAACTTGGAGCTGTCACAGATCCAAGAGATTGTGGATTGTATGTACCCAGTGGAGTACGGCAAAGAC
AGCTGCATCATCAAAGAAGGAGATGTGGGGTCACTGGTGTATGTCATGGAAGATGGTAAGGTTGAAGTTA
CAAAAGAAGGCGTGAAGCTGTGCACAATGGGTCCTGGTAAAGTGTTTGGAGAGTTGGCTATCCTTTACAA
CTGTACCCGGACGGCGACCGTCAAAACTCTTGTAAATGTGAAACTCTGGGCCATTGATCGACAATGTTTT
CAGACGATAATGATGAGGACAGGACTTATCAAGCATACCGAGTATATGGAATTTTTAAAAAGCGTTCCAA
CATTCCAGAGCCTTCCTGAAGAGATCCTCAGTAAGCTTGCTGACGTCCTTGAAGAGACCCACTATGAAAA
TGGGGAATATATCATCAGGCAAGGTGCAAGAGGGGACACCTTCTTTATCATCAGTAAAGGAAAGGTTAAT
GTCACTCGTGAAGACTCGCCCAATGAAGACCCAGTCTTTCTTAGAACCTTAGGAAAAGGAGATTGGTTTG
GAGAGAAAGCCTTGCAGGGGGAAGATGTGAGAACAGCGAATGTAATTGCGGCAGAAGCTGTAACCTGCCT
TGTGATCGACAGAGACTCTTTCAAACATTTGATTGGAGGATTAGATGATGTTTCTAATAAAGCATATGAA
GATGCAGAAGCTAAGGCAAAATATGAAGCTGAAGCTGCTTTCTTCGCCAACCTGAAGAACGTCTATATCA
TGGCCGACAAGCAGAAGAACGGCATCAAGGCGAACTTCAAGATCCGCCACAACATCGAGGACGGCGGCGT
GCAGCTCGCCTACCACTACCAGCAGAACACCCCCATCGGCGACGGCCCCGTGCTGCTGCCCGACAACCAC
TACCTGAGCACCCAGTCCAAACTTTCGAAAGACCCCAACGAGAAGCGCGATCACATGGTCCTGCTGGAGT
TCGTGACCGCCGCCGGGATCACTCTCGGCATGGACGAGCTGTACAAGGGCGGTACCGGAGGGAGCATGGT
GAGCAAGGGCGAGGAGCTGTTCACCGGGGTGGTGCCCATCCTGGTCGAGCTGGACGGCGACGTAAACGGC
CACAAGTTCAGCGTGTCCGGCGAGGGTGAGGGCGATGCCACCTACGGCAAGCTGACCCTGAAGTTCATCT
GCACCACCGGCAAGCTGCCCGTGCCCTGGCCCACCCTCGTGACCACCCTGACCTACGGCGTGCAGTGCTT
CAGCCGCTACCCCGACCACATGAAGCAGCACGACTTCTTCAAGTCCGCCATGCCCGAAGGCTACATCCAG
GAGCGCACCATCTTCTTCAAGGACGACGGCAACTACAAGACCCGCGCCGAGGTGAAGTTCGAGGGCGACA
CCCTGGTGAACCGCATCGAGCTGAAGGGCATCGACTTCAAGGAGGACGGCAACATCCTGGGGCACAAGCT
GGAGTACAACCTGTCTGATTTAACATCATTGACACCCTTGGAGTTGGAGGTTTCGGACGAGTAGAACTGG
TCCAGTTAAAAAGTGAAGAATCCAAAACCTTTGCAATGAAGATTCTCAAGAAACGCCACAATTCGCGGCC
GCACTCGAGATGGGATCCACCGGATCTAGATAACTGATCATAATCAGCCATACCACATTTGTAGAGGTTT
TACTTGCTTTAAAAAACCTCCCACACCTCCCCCTGAACCTGAAACATAAAATGAATGCAATTGTTGTTGT
TAACTTGTTTATTGCAGCTTATAATGGTTACAAATAAAGCAATAGCATCACAAATTTCACAAATAAAGCA
TTTTTTTCACTGCATTCTAGTTGTGGTTTGTCCAAACTCATCAATGTATCTTAAGGCGTAAATTGTAAGC
GTTAATATTTTGTTAAAATTCGCGTTAAATTTTTGTTAAATCAGCTCATTTTTTAACCAATAGGCCGAAA
TCGGCAAAATCCCTTATAAATCAAAAGAATAGACCGAGATAGGGT
[37 nt withheld, positions 2706-2742]
AAAGAACGTGGACTCCAACGTCAAAGG
[49 nt withheld, positions 2770-2818]
T
[91 nt withheld, positions 2820-2910]
G
[124 nt withheld, positions 2912-3035]
CAGGTGGCACTTTTCGGGGAAATGTGCGCGGAACCCCTATTTGTTTATTTTTCTAAATACATTCAAATAT
GTATCCGCTCATGAGACAATAACCCTGATAAATGCTTCAATAATATTGAAAAAGGAAGAGTCCTGAGGCG
GAAAGAACCAGCTGTGGAATGTGTGTCAGTTAGGGTGTGGAAAGTCCCCAGGCTCCCCAGCAGGCAGAAG
TATGCAAAGCATGCATCTCAATTAGTCAGCAACCAGGTGTGGAAAGTCCCCAGGCTCCCCAGCAGGCAGA
AGTATGCAAAGCATGCATCTCAATTAGTCAGCAACCATAGTCCCGCCCCTAACTCCGCCCATCCCGCCCC
TAACTCCGCCCAGTTCCGCCCATTCTCCGCCCCATGGCTGACTAATTTTTTTTATTTATGCAGAGGCCGA
GGCCGCCTCGGCCTCTGAGCTATTCCAGAAGTAGTGAGGAGGCTTTTTTGGAGGCCTAGGCTTTTGCAAA
GATCGATCAAGAGACAGGATGAGGATCGTTTCGCATGATTGAACAAGATGGATTGCACGCAGGTTCTCCG
GCCGCTTGGGTGGAGAGGCTATTCGGCTATGACTGGGCACAACAGACAATCGGCTGCTCTGATGCCGCCG
TGTTCCGGCTGTCAGCGCAGGGGCGCCCGGTTCTTTTTGTCAAGACCGACCTGTCCGGTGCCCTGAATGA
ACTGCAAGACGAGGCAGCGCGGCTATCGTGGCTGGCCACGACGGGCGTTCCTTGCGCAGCTGTGCTCGAC
GTTGTCACTGAAGCGGGAAGGGACTGGCTGCTATTGGGCGAAGTGCCGGGGCAGGATCTCCTGTCATCTC
ACCTTGCTCCTGCCGAGAAAGTATCCATCATGGCTGATGCAATGCGGCGGCTGCATACGCTTGATCCGGC
TACCTGCCCATTCGACCACCAAGCGAAACATCGCATCGAGCGAGCACGTACTCGGATGGAAGCCGGTCTT
GTCGATCAGGATGATCTGGACGAAGAGCATCAGGGGCTCGCGCCAGCCGAACTGTTCGCCAGGCTCAAGG
CGAGCATGCCCGACGGCGAGGATCTCGTCGTGACCCATGGCGATGCCTGCTTGCCGAATATCATGGTGGA
AAATGGCCGCTTTTCTGGATTCATCGACTGTGGCCGGCTGGGTGTGGCGGACCGCTATCAGGACATAGCG
TTGGCTACCCGTGATATTGCTGAAGAGCTTGGCGGCGAATGGGCTGACCGCTTCCTCGTGCTTTACGGTA
TCGCCGCTCCCGATTCGCAGCGCATCGCCTTCTATCGCCTTCTTGACGAGTTCTTCTGAGCGGGACTCTG
GGGTTCGAAATGACCGACCAAGCGACGCCCAACCTGCCATCACGAGATTTCGATTCCACCGCCGCCTTCT
ATGAAAGGTTGGGCTTCGGAATCGTTTTCCGGGACGCCGGCTGGATGATCCTCCAGCGCGGGGATCTCAT
GCTGGAGTTCTTCGCCCACCCTAGGGGGAGGCTAACTGAAACACGGAAGGAGACAATACCGGAAGGAACC
CGCGCTATGACGGCAATAAAAAGACAGAATAAAACGCACGGTGTTGGGTCGTTTGTTCATAAACGCGGGG
TTCGGTCCCAGGGCTGGCACTCTGTCGATACCCCACCGAGACCCCATTGGGGCCAATACGCCCGCGTTTC
TTCCTTTTCCCCACCCCACCCCCCAAGTTCGGGTGAAGGCCCAGGGCTCGCAGCCAACGTCGGGGCGGCA
GGCCCTGCCATAGCCTCAGGTTACTCATATATACTTTAGATTGATTTAAAACTTCATTTTTAATTTAAAA
GGATCTAGGTGAAGATCCTTTTTGATAATCTCATGACCAAAATCCCTTAACGTGAGTTTTCGTTCCACTG
AGCGTCAGACCCCGTAGAAAAGATCAAAGGATCTTCTTGAGATCCTTTTTTTCTGCGCGTAATCTGCTGC
TTGCAAACAAAAAAACCACCGCTACCAGCGGTGGTTTGTTTGCCGGATCAAGAGCTACCAACTCTTTTTC
CGAAGGTAACTGGCTTCAGCAGAGCGCAGATACCAAATACTGTCCTTCTAGTGTAGCCGTAGTTAGGCCA
CCACTTCAAGAACTCTGTAGCACCGCCTACATACCTCGCTCTGCTAATCCTGTTACCAGTGGCTGCTGCC
AGTGGCGATAAGTCGTGTCTTACCGGGTTGGACTCAAGACGATAGTTACCGGATAAGGCGCAGCGGTCGG
GCTGAACGGGGGGTTCGTGCACACAGCCCAGCTTGGAGCGAACGACCTACACCGAACTGAGATACCTACA
GCGTGAGCTATGAGAAAGCGCCACGCTTCCCGAAGGGAGAAAGGCGGACAGGTATCCGGTAAGCGGCAGG
GTCGGAACAGGAGAGCGCACGAGGGAGCTTCCAGGGGGAAACGCCTGGTATCTTTATAGTCCTGTCGGGT
TTCGCCACCTCTGACTTGAGCGTCGATTTTTGTGATGCTCGTCAGGGGGGCGGAGCCTATGGAAAAACGC
CAGCAACGCGGCCTTTTTACGGTTCCTGGCCTTTTGCTGGCCTTTTGCTCACATGTTCTTTCCTGCGTTA
TCCCCTGATTCTGTGGATAACCGTATTACCGCCATGCAT
Features (pLannotate 1.2.2; 15 found; start..end, strand, type, name):
     61..364     +  enhancer       CMV enhancer: human cytomegalovirus immediate early enhancer
    365..568     +  promoter       CMV promoter: human cytomegalovirus (CMV) immediate early promoter
    618..1457    +  CDS            PRKG1 (fragment): KGP1_BOVIN - Also known as PRKG1B, PRKGR1A, PRKGR1B. Experimental evidence at protein level: Swiss-Prot protein existence level 1. Serine/threonine protein kinase that acts as key mediator of the nitric oxide (NO)/cGMP signaling pathway. GMP binding activates PRKG1, which phosphorylates serines and threonines on many cellular proteins. Numerous protein targets for PRKG1 phosphorylation are implicated in modulating cellular calcium, but the contribution of each of these targets may vary substantially among cell types. Proteins that are phosphorylated by PRKG1 regulate platelet activation and ad
   1446..2180    +  CDS            cEGFP: cEGFP is a basic (constitutively fluorescent) green fluorescent protein published in 2008, derived from Aequorea victoria.
   2189..2299    +  CDS            PRKG1 (fragment): KGP1_BOVIN - Also known as PRKG1B, PRKGR1A, PRKGR1B. Experimental evidence at protein level: Swiss-Prot protein existence level 1. Serine/threonine protein kinase that acts as key mediator of the nitric oxide (NO)/cGMP signaling pathway. GMP binding activates PRKG1, which phosphorylates serines and threonines on many cellular proteins. Numerous protein targets for PRKG1 phosphorylation are implicated in modulating cellular calcium, but the contribution of each of these targets may vary substantially among cell types. Proteins that are phosphorylated by PRKG1 regulate platelet activation and ad
   2345..2429    +  CDS            large T antigen (fragment): large T antigen from SV40 (simian virus 40)
   2452..2573    +  polyA_signal   SV40 poly(A) signal: SV40 polyadenylation signal
   2607..3035    -  rep_origin     f1 ori (sequence partly withheld): f1 bacteriophage origin of replication; arrow indicates direction of (+) strand synthesis
   3062..3166    +  promoter       AmpR promoter: bla
   3168..3525    +  promoter       SV40 promoter: SV40 enhancer and early promoter
   3560..4354    +  CDS            NeoR/KanR: aminoglycoside phosphotransferase from Tn5; aph(3')-II (or nptII); confers resistance to neomycin, kanamycin, and G418 (Geneticin®)
   4375..4527    +  CDS            ble (fragment): BLE_KLEPN - Experimental evidence at protein level: Swiss-Prot protein existence level 1. Binding protein with a strong affinity to the bleomycin family of antibiotics. Binds to CL990; an antimitotic-antibiotic compound. From Klebsiella pneumoniae.
   4586..4633    +  polyA_signal   HSV TK poly(A) signal: herpes simplex virus thymidine kinase polyadenylation signal (Cole and Stacy, 1985)
   4724..4740    -  polyA_signal   bGH poly(A) signal (fragment): bovine growth hormone polyadenylation signal
   4962..5550    +  rep_origin     ori: high-copy-number ColE1/pMB1/pBR322/pUC origin of replication
