[The description below was written by a language model from this plasmid's Addgene catalogue record and pLannotate feature annotations shown in this document.]
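Description:
pC1-FGB (FlincG2) is a mammalian expression plasmid encoding a genetically encoded fluorescent biosensor for cGMP. It is built on the pEGFP-C1 backbone, from which the native EGFP was first deleted. The PCR-amplified FlincG2 coding sequence (about 1.6 kb, also called FGB or CR4-C1) was then inserted between the NheI and XhoI sites, both of which remain intact. The complete plasmid is 5,664 bp. In bacteria it replicates from a high-copy ColE1/pUC-type origin and is selected with kanamycin. The Tn5 NeoR/KanR gene is placed behind both a bacterial bla-type promoter and the SV40 enhancer/early promoter and ends with the HSV TK polyadenylation signal, so the same marker can also give G418 resistance in mammalian cells. An f1 origin is also present. The short ble, bGH poly(A) and SV40 large T antigen matches in the feature table are fragments and are probably backbone remnants or annotation hits rather than functional parts.

The sensor is transcribed from the human CMV immediate early enhancer and promoter and terminated by the SV40 poly(A) signal. The annotation shows a fragment of bovine PRKG1 (cGMP-dependent protein kinase I, a mediator of NO/cGMP signalling), followed by an Aequorea-derived green fluorescent protein annotated as cEGFP, and then a second, short PRKG1 fragment. This layout fits the FlincG design, in which cGMP binding to the kinase-derived portion alters the fluorescence of the attached GFP, although the record does not specify which PRKG1 residues are included. The associated publication describes improved FlincG-type sensors for imaging cGMP in neural cells. Part of the plasmid was derived from an earlier construct made in another laboratory.
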