Addgene plasmid #49204: pC1-FGB (FlincG2)
Purpose: Fluorescent reporter for cGMP
Depositing lab: John Garthwaite. Depositing organization: University College London. Publication: Improved genetically-encoded, FlincG-type fluorescent biosensors for neural cGMP imaging. Bhargava Y, Hampden-Smith K, Chachlaki K, Wood KC, Vernon J, Allerston CK, Batchelor AM, Garthwaite J. Front Mol Neurosci. 2013 Sep 24;6:26. doi: 10.3389/fnmol.2013.00026. PubMed 24068983.
Backbone
  Vector backbone: pEGFP-C1 vector
  Backbone manufacturer: Clonetech
  Backbone size w/o insert (bp): 4044
  Total vector size (bp): 5664
  Modifications to backbone: The native EGFP was deleted first and then the PCR amplified FlincG2 was cloned at Nhe I and Xho I sites.
  Vector type: Mammalian Expression
Growth in bacteria
  Bacterial resistance: Kanamycin, 50 μg/mL
  Growth temperature: 37°C
  Growth strain: DH5alpha
  Copy number: High Copy
Gene/Insert
  Gene/Insert name: FlincG2 (alt names: FGB; CR4-C1)
  Species: B. taurus (bovine); GFP
  Insert size (bp): 1620
  Entrez Gene: PRKG1 (a.k.a. CGKI, cGK 1, cGKI-beta)
  Promoter: CMV
  Cloning method: Restriction Enzyme; 5′ cloning site Nhe I (not destroyed); 3′ cloning site Xho I (not destroyed)
  Sequencing primers: 5′ CAACTCCGCCCCATTGACGC; 3′ None
Resource information
  A portion of this plasmid was derived from a plasmid made by: Prof. Wolfgang Dostmann at University of Vermont, USA.
Terms and licenses: Academic/Nonprofit Terms; Industry Terms: Not Available to Industry
How to cite: pC1-FGB (FlincG2) was a gift from John Garthwaite (Addgene plasmid # 49204 ; http://n2t.net/addgene:49204 ; RRID:Addgene_49204)
