>Addgene plasmid #49204 | pC1-FGB (FlincG2) | addgene partial sequence | sequence record 75562 | CMV-F 5'-CGCAAATGGGCGGTAGGCGTG-3'
GCAGAGCTGGTTTAGTGAACCGTCAGATCCGCTAGCGACTGGATCCGGACCATGGCACTCCGACAGGCAT
TCCGGAAGTTCACCAAATCCGAAAGGTCCAAGGATCTCATAAAGGAGGCCATCCTTGACAATGACTTTAT
GAAGAACTTGGAGCTGTCACAGATCCAAGAGATTGTGGATTGTATGTACCCAGTGGAGTACGGCAAAGAC
AGCTGCATCATCAAAGAAGGAGATGTGGGGTCACTGGTGTATGTCATGGAAGATGGTAAGGTTGAAGTTA
CAAAAGAAGGCGTGAAGCTGTGCACAATGGGTCCTGGTAAAGTGTTTGGAGAGTTGGCTATCCTTTACAA
CTGTACCCGGACGGCGACCGTCAAAACTCTTGTAAATGTGAAACTCTGGGCCATTGATCGACAATGTTTT
CAGACGATAATGATGAGGACAGGACTTATCAAGCATACCGAGTATATGGAATTTTTAAAAAGCGTTCCAA
CATTCCAGAGCCTTCCTGAAGAGATCCTCAGTAAGCTTGCTGACGTCCTTGAAGAGACCCACTATGAAAA
TGGGGAATATATCATCAGGCAAGGTGCAAGAGGGGACACCTTCTTTATCATCAGTAAAGGAAAGGTTAAT
GTCACTCGTGAAGACTCGCCCAATGAAGACCCAGTCTTTCTTAGAACCTTAGGAAAAGGAGATTGGTTTG
GAGAGAAAGCCTTGCAGGGGGAAGATGTGAGAACAGCGAATGTAATTGCGGCAGAAGCTGTAACCTGCCT
TGTGATCGACAGAGACTCTTTCAAACATTTGATTGGAGGATTAGATGATGTTTCTAATAAAGCATATGAA
GATGCAGAAGCTAAGGCAAAATATGAAGCTGAAGCTGCTTTCTTCGCCAACCTGAA
