>Addgene plasmid #49204 | pC1-FGB (FlincG2) | addgene partial sequence | sequence record 75564 | SV40pA-R 5'-GAAATTTGTGATGCTATTGC-3'
ACGTTAACAACAACAATTGCATTCATTTTATGTTTCACGGTTCAGGGGGAGGTGTGGGAGGTTTTTTAAA
GCAAGTAAAACCTCTACAAATGTGGTATGGCTGATTATGATCAGTTATCTAGATCCGGTGGATCCCGGGC
CCGCGGTACCGTCGATTTTCCATGGCAGCTGAGAATATTGTAGGAGATCTTCTAGAAAGATGTACAAGAA
AGCTGGGTCTAGATATCTCGAGTGCGGCCGCGAATTGTGGCGTTTCTTGAGAATCTTCATTGCAAAGGTT
TTGGATTCTTCACTTTTTAACTGGACCAGTTCTACTCGTCCGAAACCTCCAACTCCAAGGGTGTCAATGA
TGTTAAATCAGACAGGTTGTACTCCAGCTTGTGCCCCAGGATGTTGCCGTCCTCCTTGAAGTCGATGCCC
TTCAGCTCGATGCGGTTCACCAGGGTGTCGCCCTCGAACTTCACCTCGGCGCGGGTCTTGTAGTTGCCGT
CGTCCTTGAAGAAGATGGTGCGCTCCTGGATGTAGCCTTCGGGCATGGCGGACTTGAAGAAGTCGTGCTG
CTTCATGTGGTCGGGGTAGCGGCTGAAGCACTGCACGCCGTAGGTCAGGGTGGTCACGAGGGTGGGCCAG
GGCACGGGCAGCTTGCCGGTGGTGCAGATGAACTTCAGGGTCAGCTTGCCGTAGGTGGCATCGCCCTCAC
CCTCGCCGGACACGCTGAACTTGTGGCCGTTTACGTCGCCGTCCAGCTCGACCAGGATGGGCACCACCCC
GGTGAACAGCTCCTCGCCCTTGCTCACCATGCTCCCTCCGGTACCGCCCTTGTACAGCTCGTCCATGCCG
AGAGTGATCCCGGCGGCGGTCACGAACTCCAGCAGGACCATGTGATCGCGCTTCTCGTTGGGGTCTTTCG
AAAGTTTGGACTGGGTGCTCAGGTAGTGGTTGTCGGGCA
